Addgene plasmid #130999: pAAV-Ef1a-DIO-ChRmine-mScarlet-Kv2.1-WPRE
Purpose: Double floxed soma-targeted ChRmine-mScarlet under the control of Ef1a promoter
Depositing lab: Karl Deisseroth. Depositing organization: Stanford University. Publication: Cortical layer-specific critical dynamics triggering perception. Marshel JH, Kim YS, Machado TA, Quirin S, Benson B, Kadmon J, Raja C, Chibukhchyan A, Ramakrishnan C, Inoue M, Shane JC, McKnight DJ, Yoshizawa S, Kato HE, Ganguli S, Deisseroth K. Science. 2019 Aug 9;365(6453). pii: science.aaw5202. doi: 10.1126/science.aaw5202. Epub 2019 Jul 18. PubMed 31320556.
Backbone
  Vector backbone: pAAV-MCS
  Backbone manufacturer: Stratagene
  Vector type: AAV
Growth in bacteria
  Bacterial resistance: Ampicillin, 100 μg/mL
  Growth temperature: 37°C
  Growth strain: NEB Stable
  Copy number: High Copy
Gene/Insert
  Gene/Insert name: ChRmine
  Species: Tiarina fusus
  GenBank ID: MN194599
  Promoter: Ef1a
  Tag / fusion protein: mScarlet-Kv2.1 (C terminal on insert)
  Cloning method: Restriction Enzyme; 5′ cloning site AscI (not destroyed); 3′ cloning site NheI (not destroyed)
  Sequencing primers: 5′ GTTAGGCCAGCTTGGCACTTG; 3′ GAATACCAGTCAATCTTTCAC
Terms and licenses: Academic/Nonprofit Terms; Industry Terms: Not Available to Industry
How to cite: pAAV-Ef1a-DIO-ChRmine-mScarlet-Kv2.1-WPRE was a gift from Karl Deisseroth (Addgene plasmid # 130999 ; http://n2t.net/addgene:130999 ; RRID:Addgene_130999)
