[The description below was written by a language model from this plasmid's Addgene catalogue record and pLannotate feature annotations shown in this document.]
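Description:
pAAV-Ef1a-DIO-ChRmine-mScarlet-Kv2.1-WPRE is an adeno-associated virus transfer plasmid built on the pAAV-MCS backbone for Cre-dependent expression of a soma-targeted optogenetic actuator. It is maintained in bacteria as a high-copy plasmid through a ColE1/pUC-type origin with ampicillin selection (AmpR), and it also carries an f1 origin. The expression cassette lies between AAV2 inverted terminal repeats, which allow the intervening DNA to be packaged into recombinant AAV particles. The annotation detects one complete ITR and only short fragments of the other, which may reflect how hard these repeats are to sequence and annotate.

The payload is ChRmine, a light-gated channelrhodopsin listed as originating from Tiarina fusus, fused at its C terminus to the red fluorescent protein mScarlet and then to a Kv2.1 (Kcnb1) fragment that restricts the fusion to the soma and proximal processes. A short Kir2.1 (KCNJ2) fragment sits just upstream of mScarlet; sequences of this kind commonly serve as membrane-trafficking signals. The ChRmine coding region itself is not annotated, but an unannotated stretch upstream of that fragment matches its expected position.

The fusion lies on the opposite strand from the EF-1α promoter and is flanked by paired loxP and lox2272 sites in the DIO (double-floxed inverted open reading frame) arrangement. Without Cre the open reading frame is antisense and silent. Cre recombination inverts the cassette and locks it into the sense orientation. A WPRE and an hGH polyadenylation signal downstream enhance transcript stability and processing. The construct is intended for light-driven activation of genetically defined, Cre-expressing neurons, with expressing cells marked by red fluorescence. Confining the opsin to the soma suits experiments that stimulate individual cells.
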