Features (pLannotate 1.2.2; 24 found; start..end, strand, type, name):
    378..429     +  misc_feature   bom (fragment): basis of mobility region from pBR322
    434..574     -  repeat_region  AAV2 ITR: inverted terminal repeat of adeno-associated virus serotype 2 inverted
    614..1090    -  polyA_signal   hGH poly(A) signal: human growth hormone polyadenylation signal
   1122..1710    -  misc_feature   WPRE: woodchuck hepatitis virus posttranscriptional regulatory element
   1710..1734    -  misc_feature   MCS (fragment): pBluescript multiple cloning site
   1735..1768    +  protein_bind   loxP: Cre-mediated recombination occurs in the 8-bp core sequence (GCATACAT). Cre recombinase
   1769..1818    +  intron         β-globin intron (fragment): internally truncated intron from human β-globin
   1819..1852    +  protein_bind   lox2272: Cre-mediated recombination occurs in the 8-bp core sequence (GGATACTT). lox2272 sites are compatible with each other, but incompatible with loxP or loxN sites (Lee and Saito, 1988). Cre recombinase
   2799..2858    +  CDS            KCNJ2 (fragment): KCNJ2_HUMAN - Also known as IRK1. Experimental evidence at protein level: Swiss-Prot protein existence level 1. Probably participates in establishing action potential waveform and excitability of neuronal and muscle tissues. Inward rectifier potassium channels are characterized by a greater tendency to allow potassium to flow into the cell rather than out of it. Their voltage dependence is regulated by the concentration of extracellular potassium; as external potassium is raised, the voltage range of the channel opening shifts to more positive voltages. The inward rectification is mainly due t
   2857..3551    +  CDS            mScarlet (fragment): bright monomeric red fluorescent protein evolved from a synthetic template (Bindels et al., 2016)
   3552..3746    +  CDS            Kcnb1 (fragment): KCNB1_MOUSE - Experimental evidence at protein level: Swiss-Prot protein existence level 1. Voltage-gated potassium channel that mediates transmembrane potassium transport in excitable membranes, primarily in the brain, but also in the pancreas and cardiovascular system. Contributes to the regulation of the action potential (AP) repolarization, duration and frequency of repetitive AP firing in neurons, muscle cells and endocrine cells and plays a role in homeostatic attenuation of electrical excitability throughout the brain (PubMed:14684365, PubMed:19383458, PubMed:24494598). Plays also a rol
   3782..3815    -  protein_bind   loxP: Cre-mediated recombination occurs in the 8-bp core sequence (GCATACAT). Cre recombinase
   3816..3865    +  intron         β-globin intron (fragment): internally truncated intron from human β-globin
   3866..3899    -  protein_bind   lox2272: Cre-mediated recombination occurs in the 8-bp core sequence (GGATACTT). lox2272 sites are compatible with each other, but incompatible with loxP or loxN sites (Lee and Saito, 1988). Cre recombinase
   3906..5084    -  promoter       EF-1α promoter: strong constitutive promoter for human elongation factor EF-1α
   5091..5157    -  CDS            small t antigen (fragment): SV40 (simian virus 40) small t antigen
   5220..5247    -  repeat_region  AAV2 ITR (fragment): inverted terminal repeat of adeno-associated virus serotype 2 inverted
   5276..5303    -  repeat_region  AAV2 ITR (fragment): inverted terminal repeat of adeno-associated virus serotype 2 inverted
   5376..5964    -  rep_origin     ori: high-copy-number ColE1/pMB1/pBR322/pUC origin of replication
   6135..6995    -  CDS            AmpR: β-lactamase; bla; confers resistance to ampicillin, carbenicillin, and related antibiotics
   6996..7100    -  promoter       AmpR promoter: bla
   7195..7230    +  CDS            rop (fragment): Rop protein, which maintains plasmids at low copy number; rop
   7332..7381    +  misc_feature   bom (fragment): basis of mobility region from pBR322
   7382..359     -  rep_origin     f1 ori (across the origin) (sequence partly withheld): f1 bacteriophage origin of replication; arrow indicates direction of (+) strand synthesis
>Addgene plasmid #130999 | pAAV-Ef1a-DIO-ChRmine-mScarlet-Kv2.1-WPRE | addgene full sequence | sequence record 256089 | Addgene NGS Result
TAAATCAAAAGAATAGCCCGAGATAGAGT
[37 nt withheld, positions 30-66]
AAAGAACGTGGACTCCAACGTCAAAGG
[141 nt withheld, positions 94-234]
G
[46 nt withheld, positions 236-281]
A
[95 nt withheld, positions 283-377]
TATGCGGTGTGAAATACCGCACAGATGCGTAAGGAGAAAATACCGCATCAGGCGCCCCTGCAGGCAGCTG
CGCGCTCGCTCGCTCACTGAGGCCGCCCGGGCAAAGCCCGGGCGTCGGGCGACCTTTGGTCGCCCGGCCT
CAGTGAGCGAGCGAGCGCGCAGAGAGGGAGTGGCCAACTCCATCACTAGGGGTTCCTGCGGCCGCTCGGT
CCGCACGTGGTTACCTACAAAATCAGAAGGACAGGGAAGGGAGCAGTGGTTCACGCCTGTAATCCCAGCA
ATTTGGGAGGCCAAGGTGGGTAGATCACCTGAGATTAGGAGTTGGAGACCAGCCTGGCCAATATGGTGAA
ACCCCGTCTCTACCAAAAAAACAAAAATTAGCTGAGCCTGGTCATGCATGCCTGGAATCCCAACAACTCG
GGAGGCTGAGGCAGGAGAATCGCTTGAACCCAGGAGGCGGAGATTGCAGTGAGCCAAGATTGTGCCACTG
CACTCCAGCTTGGTTCCCAATAGACCCCGCAGGCCCTACAGGTTGTCTTCCCAACTTGCCCCTTGCTCCA
TACCACCCCCCTCCACCCCATAATATTATAGAAGGACACCTAGTCAGACAAAATGATGCAACTTAATTTT
ATTAGGACAAGGCTGGTGGGCACTGGAGTGGCAACTTCCAGGGCCAGGAGAGGCACTGGGGAGGGGTCAC
AGGGATGCCACCCGTAGATCTCTCGAGCAGCGCTCGGTATCGATGCGGGGAGGCGGCCCAAAGGGAGATC
CGACTCGTCTGAGGGCGAAGGCGAAGACGCGGAAGAGGCCGCAGAGCCGGCAGCAGGCCGCGGGAAGGAA
GGTCCGCTGGATTGAGGGCCGAAGGGACGTAGCAGAAGGACGTCCCGCGCAGAATCCAGGTGGCAACATA
GGCGAGCAGCCAAGGAAAGGACGATGATTTCCCCGACAACACCACGGAATTGTCAGTGCCCAACAGCCGA
GCCCCTGTCCAGCAGCGGGCAAGGCAGGCGGCGATGAGTTCCGCCGTGGCAATAGGGAGGGGGAAAGCGA
AAGTCCCGGAAAGGAGCTGACAGGTGGTGGCAATGCCCCAACCAGTGGGGGTTGCGTCAGCAAACACAGT
GCACACCACGCCACGTTGCCTGACAACGGGCCACAACTCCTCATAAAGAGACAGCAACCAGGATTTATAC
AAGGAGGAGAAAATGAAAGCCATACGGGAAGCAATAGCATGATACAAAGGCATTAAAGCAGCGTATCCAC
ATAGCGTAAAAGGAGCAACATAGTTAAGAATACCAGTCAATCTTTCACAAATTTTGTAATCCAGAGGTTG
ATTATCGATAAGCTTGATATCGAATTCATAACTTCGTATAGCATACATTATACGAAGTTATTCTTTGCAC
CATTCTAAAGAATAACAGTGATAATTTCTGGGTTAAGGCAAATAACTTCGTATAGGATACTTTATACGAA
GTTATGCTAGCCACCATGGCACACGCACCAGGCACCGACCAGATGTTCTACGTGGGCACAATGGACGGCT
GGTATCTGGATACCAAGCTGAACTCCGTGGCCATCGGCGCCCACTGGTCTTGCTTTATCGTGCTGACAAT
CACCACATTCTACCTGGGCTATGAGTCCTGGACATCTCGGGGCCCTAGCAAGAGAACCTCCTTTTACGCC
GGCTATCAGGAGGAGCAGAACCTGGCCCTGTTTGTGAATTTCTTTGCCATGCTGAGCTACTTCGGCAAGA
TCGTGGCCGACACACTGGGCCACAACTTCGGCGATGTGGGCCCCTTCATCATCGGCTTCGGCAATTACAG
GTATGCCGACTACATGCTGACCTGCCCAATGCTGGTGTACGATCTGCTGTATCAGCTGAGGGCCCCCTAT
CGCGTGTCTTGTAGCGCCATCATCTTTGCCATCCTGATGTCTGGCGTGCTGGCCGAGTTCTACGCAGAGG
GCGACCCTAGGCTGAGGAATGGCGCCTACGCCTGGTATGGCTTTGGCTGTTTCTGGTTTATCTTCGCCTA
CTCTATCGTGATGAGCATCGTGGCCAAGCAGTATAGCCGGCTGGCCCAGCTGGCCCAGGATACAGGCGCC
GAGCACAGCCTGCACGTGCTGAAGTTCGCCGTGTTTACCTTCTCCATGCTGTGGATTCTGTTTCCCCTGG
TGTGGGCCATCTGCCCTAGAGGCTTCGGCTGGATCGACGATAACTGGACAGAGGTGGCCCACTGCGTGTG
CGACATCGTGGCCAAGTCCTGTTACGGCTTTGCCCTGGCCCGGTTCAGAAAGACCTATGATGAGGAGCTG
TTTCGGCTGCTGGAGCAGCTGGGACACGACGAGGATGAGTTCCAGAAGCTGGAGCTGGATATGAGGCTGA
GCAGCAATGGCGAGCGCCTGCGGAGACTGTCTGCGGCCGCCAAGAGCAGGATCACCAGCGAGGGCGAGTA
CATCCCCCTGGACCAGATCGACATCAACGTGGTGAGCAAGGGCGAGGCAGTGATCAAGGAGTTCATGCGG
TTCAAGGTGCACATGGAGGGCTCCATGAACGGCCACGAGTTCGAGATCGAGGGCGAGGGCGAGGGCCGCC
CCTACGAGGGCACCCAGACCGCCAAGCTGAAGGTGACCAAGGGTGGCCCCCTGCCCTTCTCCTGGGACAT
CCTGTCCCCTCAGTTCATGTACGGCTCCAGGGCCTTCACCAAGCACCCCGCCGACATCCCCGACTACTAT
AAGCAGTCCTTCCCCGAGGGCTTCAAGTGGGAGCGCGTGATGAACTTCGAGGACGGCGGCGCCGTGACCG
TGACCCAGGACACCTCCCTGGAGGACGGCACCCTGATCTACAAGGTGAAGCTCCGCGGCACCAACTTCCC
TCCTGACGGCCCCGTAATGCAGAAGAAGACAATGGGCTGGGAAGCGTCCACCGAGCGGTTGTACCCCGAG
GACGGCGTGCTGAAGGGCGACATTAAGATGGCCCTGCGCCTGAAGGACGGCGGGCGCTACCTGGCGGACT
TCAAGACCACCTACAAGGCCAAGAAGCCCGTGCAGATGCCCGGCGCCTACAACGTGGACCGCAAGTTGGA
CATCACCTCCCACAACGAGGACTACACCGTGGTGGAACAGTACGAACGCTCCGAGGGCCGCCACTCCACC
GGCGGCATGGACGAGCTGTACAAGCAGTCCCAGCCCATCCTCAACACCAAGGAGATGGCCCCGCAGAGCA
AGCCTCCAGAGGAGCTGGAGATGAGCAGCATGCCCAGCCCCGTGGCCCCTCTGCCCGCACGCACGGAGGG
CGTCATCGACATGCGGAGCATGTCCAGCATTGACAGCTTCATCAGCTGTGCCACGGACTTCCCTGAAGCC
ACCAGATTCTTCTGCTACGAGAACGAGGTGTAATAGGGCGCGCCATAACTTCGTATAATGTATGCTATAC
GAAGTTATTAAGAGGTTTCATATTGCTAATAGCAGCTACAATCCAGCTACCATTCTGCATAACTTCGTAT
AAAGTATCCTATACGAAGTTATGGATCCTCACGACACCTGAAATGGAAGAAAAAAACTTTGAACCACTGT
CTGAGGCTTGAGAATGAACCAAGATCCAAACTCAAAAAGGGCAAATTCCAAGGAGAATTACATCAAGTGC
CAAGCTGGCCTAACTTCAGTCTCCACCCACTCAGTGTGGGGAAACTCCATCGCATAAAACCCCTCCCCCC
AACCTAAAGACGACGTACTCCAAAAGCTCGAGAACTAATCGAGGTGCCTGGACGGCGCCCGGTACTCCGT
GGAGTCACATGAAGCGACGGCTGAGGACGGAAAGGCCCTTTTCCTTTGTGTGGGTGACTCACCCGCCCGC
TCTCCCGAGCGCCGCGTCCTCCATTTTGAGCTCCCTGCAGCAGGGCCGGGAAGCGGCCATCTTTCCGCTC
ACGCAACTGGTGCCGACCGGGCCAGCCTTGCCGCCCAGGGCGGGGCGATACACGGCGGCGCGAGGCCAGG
CACCAGAGCAGGCCGGCCAGCTTGAGACTACCCCCGTCCGATTCTCGGTGGCCGCGCTCGCAGGCCCCGC
CTCGCCGAACATGTGCGCTGGGACGCACGGGCCCCGTCGCCGCCCGCGGCCCCAAAAACCGAAATACCAG
TGTGCAGATCTTGGCCCGCATTTACAAGACTATCTTGCCAGAAAAAAAGCGTCGCAGCAGGTCATCAAAA
ATTTTAAATGGCTAGAGACTTATCGAAAGCAGCGAGACAGGCGCGAAGGTGCCACCAGATTCGCACGCGG
CGGCCCCAGCGCCCAGGCCAGGCCTCAACTCAAGCACGAGGCGAAGGGGCTCCTTAAGCGCAAGGCCTCG
AACTCTCCCACCCACTTCCAACCCGAAGCTCGGGATCAAGAATCACGTACTGCAGCCAGGTGGAAGTAAT
TCAAGGCACGCAAGGGCCATAACCCGTAAAGAGGCCAGGCCCGCGGGAACCACACACGGCACTTACCTGT
GTTCTGGCGGCAAACCCGTTGCGAAAAAGAACGTTCACGGCGACTACTGCACTTATATACGGTTCTCCCC
CACCCTCGGGAAAAAGGCGGAGCCAGTACACGACATCACTTTCCCAGTTTACCCCGCGCCACCTTCTCTA
GGCACCGGTTCAATTGCCGACCCCTCCCCCCAACTTCTCGGGGACTGTGGGCGATGTGCGCTCTGCCCAC
TGACGGGCACCGGAGCCAATTCCCACTCCTTTCAAGACCTAGAAGGTCCATTAGCTGCAAAGATTCCTCT
CTGTTTAAAACTTTATCCATCTTTGCAAAGCTTACGCGTGCGGCCGCAGGAACCCCTAGTGATGGAGTTG
GCCACTCCCTCTCTGCGCGCTCGCTCGCTCACTGAGGCCGGGCGACCAAAGGTCGCCCGACGCCCGGGCG
GCCTCAGTGAGCGAGCGAGCGCGCAGCTGCCTGCAGGACATGTGAGCAAAAGGCCAGCAAAAGGCCAGGA
ACCGTAAAAAGGCCGCGTTGCTGGCGTTTTTCCATAGGCTCCGCCCCCCTGACGAGCATCACAAAAATCG
ACGCTCAAGTCAGAGGTGGCGAAACCCGACAGGACTATAAAGATACCAGGCGTTTCCCCCTGGAAGCTCC
CTCGTGCGCTCTCCTGTTCCGACCCTGCCGCTTACCGGATACCTGTCCGCCTTTCTCCCTTCGGGAAGCG
TGGCGCTTTCTCATAGCTCACGCTGTAGGTATCTCAGTTCGGTGTAGGTCGTTCGCTCCAAGCTGGGCTG
TGTGCACGAACCCCCCGTTCAGCCCGACCGCTGCGCCTTATCCGGTAACTATCGTCTTGAGTCCAACCCG
GTAAGACACGACTTATCGCCACTGGCAGCAGCCACTGGTAACAGGATTAGCAGAGCGAGGTATGTAGGCG
GTGCTACAGAGTTCTTGAAGTGGTGGCCTAACTACGGCTACACTAGAAGAACAGTATTTGGTATCTGCGC
TCTGCTGAAGCCAGTTACCTTCGGAAAAAGAGTTGGTAGCTCTTGATCCGGCAAACAAACCACCGCTGGT
AGCGGTGGTTTTTTTGTTTGCAAGCAGCAGATTACGCGCAGAAAAAAAGGATCTCAAGAAGATCCTTTGA
TCTTTTCTACGGGGTCTGACGCTCAGTGGAACGAAAACTCACGTTAAGGGATTTTGGTCATGAGATTATC
AAAAAGGATCTTCACCTAGATCCTTTTAAATTAAAAATGAAGTTTTAAATCAATCTAAAGTATATATGAG
TAAACTTGGTCTGACAGTTACCAATGCTTAATCAGTGAGGCACCTATCTCAGCGATCTGTCTATTTCGTT
CATCCATAGTTGCCTGACTCCCCGTCGTGTAGATAACTACGATACGGGAGGGCTTACCATCTGGCCCCAG
TGCTGCAATGATACCGCGAGACCCACGCTCACCGGCTCCAGATTTATCAGCAATAAACCAGCCAGCCGGA
AGGGCCGAGCGCAGAAGTGGTCCTGCAACTTTATCCGCCTCCATCCAGTCTATTAATTGTTGCCGGGAAG
CTAGAGTAAGTAGTTCGCCAGTTAATAGTTTGCGCAACGTTGTTGCCATTGCTACAGGCATCGTGGTGTC
ACGCTCGTCGTTTGGTATGGCTTCATTCAGCTCCGGTTCCCAACGATCAAGGCGAGTTACATGATCCCCC
ATGTTGTGCAAAAAAGCGGTTAGCTCCTTCGGTCCTCCGATCGTTGTCAGAAGTAAGTTGGCCGCAGTGT
TATCACTCATGGTTATGGCAGCACTGCATAATTCTCTTACTGTCATGCCATCCGTAAGATGCTTTTCTGT
GACTGGTGAGTACTCAACCAAGTCATTCTGAGAATAGTGTATGCGGCGACCGAGTTGCTCTTGCCCGGCG
TCAATACGGGATAATACCGCGCCACATAGCAGAACTTTAAAAGTGCTCATCATTGGAAAACGTTCTTCGG
GGCGAAAACTCTCAAGGATCTTACCGCTGTTGAGATCCAGTTCGATGTAACCCACTCGTGCACCCAACTG
ATCTTCAGCATCTTTTACTTTCACCAGCGTTTCTGGGTGAGCAAAAACAGGAAGGCAAAATGCCGCAAAA
AAGGGAATAAGGGCGACACGGAAATGTTGAATACTCATACTCTTCCTTTTTCAATATTATTGAAGCATTT
ATCAGGGTTATTGTCTCATGAGCGGATACATATTTGAATGTATTTAGAAAAATAAACAAATAGGGGTTCC
GCGCACATTTCCCCGAAAAGTGCCACCTGACGTCTAAGAAACCATTATTATCATGACATTAACCTATAAA
AATAGGCGTATCACGAGGCCCTTTCGTCTCGCGCGTTTCGGTGATGACGGTGAAAACCTCTGACACATGC
AGCTCCCGGAGACGGTCACAGCTTGTCTGTAAGCGGATGCCGGGAGCAGACAAGCCCGTCAGGGCGCGTC
AGCGGGTGTTGGCGGGTGTCGGGGCTGGCTTAACTATGCGGCATCAGAGCAGATTGTACTGAGAGTGCAC
CATAAAATTGTAAACGTTAATATTTTGTTAAAATTCGCGTTAAATTTTTGTTAAATCAGCTCATTTTTTA
ACCAATAGACCGAAATCGGCAAAATCCCTTA
